>Addgene plasmid #129299 | pCMV 3xFLAG-ATG3 1-13 KR | addgene full sequence | sequence record 253000 | Addgene NGS Result
TCTTCGCTATTACGCCAGCTGGCGAAAGGGGGATGTGCTGCAAGGCGATTAAGTTGGGTAACGCCAGGGT
TTTCCCAGTCACGACGTTGTAAAACGACGGCCAGTGCCAAGCTGATCTATACATTGAATCAATATTGGCA
ATTAGCCATATTAGTCATTGGTTATATAGCATAAATCAATATTGGCTATTGGCCATTGCATACGTTGTAT
CTATATCATAATATGTACATTTATATTGGCTCATGTCCAATATGACCGCCATGTTGACATTGATTATTGA
CTAGTTATTAATAGTAATCAATTACGGGGTCATTAGTTCATAGCCCATATATGGAGTTCCGCGTTACATA
ACTTACGGTAAATGGCCCGCCTGGCTGACCGCCCAACGACCCCCGCCCATTGACGTCAATAATGACGTAT
GTTCCCATAGTAACGCCAATAGGGACTTTCCATTGACGTCAATGGGTGGAGTATTTACGGTAAACTGCCC
ACTTGGCAGTACATCAAGTGTATCATATGCCAAGTCCGCCCCCTATTGACGTCAATGACGGTAAATGGCC
CGCCTGGCATTATGCCCAGTACATGACCTTACGGGACTTTCCTACTTGGCAGTACATCTACGTATTAGTC
ATCGCTATTACCATGGTGATGCGGTTTTGGCAGTACACCAATGGGCGTGGATAGCGGTTTGACTCACGGG
GATTTCCAAGTCTCCACCCCATTGACGTCAATGGGAGTTTGTTTTGGCACCAAAATCAACGGGACTTTCC
AAAATGTCGTAATAACCCCGCCCCGTTGACGCAAATGGGCGGTAGGCGTGTACGGTGGGAGGTCTATATA
AGCAGAGCTCGTTTAGTGAACCGTCAGAATTGATCTGGTACCATGGACTACAAAGACCATGACGGTGATT
ATAAAGATCATGACATCGATTACAAGGATGACGATGACAAGCTTACAAGTTTGTACAAAAAAGCAGGCTT
AATGCAGAATGTGATTAATACTGTGAGGGGAAGGGCACTGGAAGTGGCTGAGTACCTGACCCCGGTCCTC
AGGGAATCAAGGTTTAGGGAAACAGGTGTAATTACCCCAGAAGAGTTTGTGGCAGCTGGAGATCACCTAG
TCCACCACTGTCCAACATGGCAATGGGCTACAGGGGAAGAATTGAGAGTGAGGGCATACCTACCAACAGG
CAGACAATTTTTGGTAACCAGAAATGTGCCGTGCTATAGGCGGTGCAGACAGATGGAATATTCAGATGAA
TTGGAAGCTATCATTGAAGAAGATGATGGTGATGGCGGATGGGTAGATACATATCACAACACAGGTATTA
CAGGAATAACGGAAGCCGTTAGAGAGATCACACTGGAAAATAGGGACAATATAAGGCTTCAAGATTGCTC
AGCACTATGTGAAGAGGAAGAAGATGAAGATGAAGGAGAAGCTGCAGATATGGAAGAATATGAAGAGAGT
GGATTGTTGGAAACAGATGAGGCTACCCTAGATACAAGGAAAATAGTAGAAGCTTGTAAAGCCAAAACTG
ATGCTGGCGGTGAAGATGCTATTTTGCAAACCAGAACTTATGACCTTTACATCACTTATGATAAATATTA
CCAGACTCCACGATTATGGTTGTTTGGCTATGATGAGCAACGGCAGCCTTTAACAGTTGAGCACATGTAT
GAAGACATCAGTCAGGATCATGTGAAGAAAACAGTGACCATTGAAAATCACCCTCATCTGCCACCACCTC
CCATGTGTTCAGTTCACCCATGCAGGCATGCTGAGGTGATGAAGAAAATCATTGAGACTGTTGCAGAAGG
AGGGGGAGAACTTGGAGTTCATATGTATCTTCTTATTTTCTTGAAATTTGTACAAGCTGTCATTCCAACA
ATAGAATATGACTACACAAGACACTTCACAATGTAATACCCAGCTTTCTTGTACAAAGTGGTGTGATCTA
GAGGATCCCGGGTGGCATCCCTGTGACCCCTCCCCAGTGCCTCTCCTGGCCCTGGAAGTTGCCACTCCAG
TGCCCACCAGCCTTGTCCTAATAAAATTAAGTTGCATCATTTTGTCTGACTAGGTGTCCTTCTATAATAT
TATGGGGTGGAGGGGGGTGGTATGGAGCAAGGGGCAAGTTGGGAAGACAACCTGTAGGGCCTGCGGGGTC
TATTGGGAACCAAGCTGGAGTGCAGTGGCACAATCTTGGCTCACTGCAATCTCCGCCTCCTGGGTTCAAG
CGATTCTCCTGCCTCAGCCTCCCGAGTTGTTGGGATTCCAGGCATGCATGACCAGGCTCAGCTAATTTTT
GTTTTTTTGGTAGAGACGGGGTTTCACCATATTGGCCAGGCTGGTCTCCAACTCCTAATCTCAGGTGATC
TACCCACCTTGGCCTCCCAAATTGCTGGGATTACAGGCGTGAACCACTGCTCCCTTCCCTGTCCTTCTGA
TTTTAAAATAACTATACCAGCAGGAGGACGTCCAGACACAGCATAGGCTACCTGGCCATGCCCAACCGGT
GGGACATTTGAGTTGCTTGCTTGGCACTGTCCTCTCATGCGTTGGGTCCACTCAGTAGATGCCTGTTGAA
TTGGGTACGCGGCCAGCTTGGCTGTGGAATGTGTGTCAGTTAGGGTGTGGAAAGTCCCCAGGCTCCCCAG
CAGGCAGAAGTATGCAAAGCATGCATCTCAATTAGTCAGCAACCAGGTGTGGAAAGTCCCCAGGCTCCCC
AGCAGGCAGAAGTATGCAAAGCATGCATCTCAATTAGTCAGCAACCATAGTCCCGCCCCTAACTCCGCCC
ATCCCGCCCCTAACTCCGCCCAGTTCCGCCCATTCTCCGCCCCATGGCTGACTAATTTTTTTTATTTATG
CAGAGGCCGAGGCCGCCTCGGCCTCTGAGCTATTCCAGAAGTAGTGAGGAGGCTTTTTTGGAGGCCTAGG
CTTTTGCAAAAAGCTCCTCGATCGAGGAACTGAAAAACCAGAAAGTTAATTCCCTATAGTGAGTCGTATT
AAATTCGTAATCATGTCATAGCTGTTTCCTGTGTGAAATTGTTATCCGCTCACAATTCCACACAACATAC
GAGCCGGAAGCATAAAGTGTAAAGCCTGGGGTGCCTAATGAGCGAGCTAACTCACATTAATTGCGTTGCG
CTCACTGCCCGCTTTCCAGTCGGGAAACCTGTCGTGCCAGCTGCATTAATGAATCGGCCAACGCGCGGGG
AGAGGCGGTTTGCGTATTGGGCGCTCTTCCGCTTCCTCGCTCACTGACTCGCTGCGCTCGGTCGTTCGGC
TGCGGCGAGCGGTATCAGCTCACTCAAAGGCGGTAATACGGTTATCCACAGAATCAGGGGATAACGCAGG
AAAGAACATGTGAGCAAAAGGCCAGCAAAAGGCCAGGAACCGTAAAAAGGCCGCGTTGCTGGCGTTTTTC
CATAGGCTCCGCCCCCCTGACGAGCATCACAAAAATCGACGCTCAAGTCAGAGGTGGCGAAACCCGACAG
GACTATAAAGATACCAGGCGTTTCCCCCTGGAAGCTCCCTCGTGCGCTCTCCTGTTCCGACCCTGCCGCT
TACCGGATACCTGTCCGCCTTTCTCCCTTCGGGAAGCGTGGCGCTTTCTCATAGCTCACGCTGTAGGTAT
CTCAGTTCGGTGTAGGTCGTTCGCTCCAAGCTGGGCTGTGTGCACGAACCCCCCGTTCAGCCCGACCGCT
GCGCCTTATCCGGTAACTATCGTCTTGAGTCCAACCCGGTAAGACACGACTTATCGCCACTGGCAGCAGC
CACTGGTAACAGGATTAGCAGAGCGAGGTATGTAGGCGGTGCTACAGAGTTCTTGAAGTGGTGGCCTAAC
TACGGCTACACTAGAAGAACAGTATTTGGTATCTGCGCTCTGCTGAAGCCAGTTACCTTCGGAAAAAGAG
TTGGTAGCTCTTGATCCGGCAAACAAACCACCGCTGGTAGCGGTGGTTTTTTTGTTTGCAAGCAGCAGAT
TACGCGCAGAAAAAAAGGATCTCAAGAAGATCCTTTGATCTTTTCTACGGGGTCTGACGCTCAGTGGAAC
GAAAACTCACGTTAAGGGATTTTGGTCATGAGATTATCAAAAAGGATCTTCACCTAGATCCTTTTAAATT
AAAAATGAAGTTTTAAATCAATCTAAAGTATATATGAGTAAACTTGGTCTGACAGTTACCAATGCTTAAT
CAGTGAGGCACCTATCTCAGCGATCTGTCTATTTCGTTCATCCATAGTTGCCTGACTCCCCGTCGTGTAG
ATAACTACGATACGGGAGGGCTTACCATCTGGCCCCAGTGCTGCAATGATACCGCGAGACCCACGCTCAC
CGGCTCCAGATTTATCAGCAATAAACCAGCCAGCCGGAAGGGCCGAGCGCAGAAGTGGTCCTGCAACTTT
ATCCGCCTCCATCCAGTCTATTAATTGTTGCCGGGAAGCTAGAGTAAGTAGTTCGCCAGTTAATAGTTTG
CGCAACGTTGTTGCCATTGCTACAGGCATCGTGGTGTCACGCTCGTCGTTTGGTATGGCTTCATTCAGCT
CCGGTTCCCAACGATCAAGGCGAGTTACATGATCCCCCATGTTGTGCAAAAAAGCGGTTAGCTCCTTCGG
TCCTCCGATCGTTGTCAGAAGTAAGTTGGCCGCAGTGTTATCACTCATGGTTATGGCAGCACTGCATAAT
TCTCTTACTGTCATGCCATCCGTAAGATGCTTTTCTGTGACTGGTGAGTACTCAACCAAGTCATTCTGAG
AATAGTGTATGCGGCGACCGAGTTGCTCTTGCCCGGCGTCAATACGGGATAATACCGCGCCACATAGCAG
AACTTTAAAAGTGCTCATCATTGGAAAACGTTCTTCGGGGCGAAAACTCTCAAGGATCTTACCGCTGTTG
AGATCCAGTTCGATGTAACCCACTCGTGCACCCAACTGATCTTCAGCATCTTTTACTTTCACCAGCGTTT
CTGGGTGAGCAAAAACAGGAAGGCAAAATGCCGCAAAAAAGGGAATAAGGGCGACACGGAAATGTTGAAT
ACTCATACTCTTCCTTTTTCAATATTATTGAAGCATTTATCAGGGTTATTGTCTCATGAGCGGATACATA
TTTGAATGTATTTAGAAAAATAAACAAATAGGGGTTCCGCGCACATTTCCCCGAAAAGTGCCACCTG
[124 nt withheld, positions 5178-5301]
C
[91 nt withheld, positions 5303-5393]
A
[49 nt withheld, positions 5395-5443]
CCTTTGACGTTGGAGTCCACGTTCTTT
[37 nt withheld, positions 5471-5507]
ACCCTATCTCGGTCTATTCTTTTGATTTATAAGGGATTTTGCCGATTTCGGCCTATTGGTTAAAAAATGA
GCTGATTTAACAAAAATTTAACGCGAATTTTAACAAAATATTAACGCTTACAATTTCCATTCGCCATTCA
GGCTGCGCAACTGTTGGGAAGGGCGATCGGTGCGGGCC
Features (pLannotate 1.2.2; 18 found; start..end, strand, type, name):
    266..645     +  enhancer       CMV enhancer: human cytomegalovirus immediate early enhancer
    647..846     +  promoter       CMV promoter: human cytomegalovirus (CMV) immediate early promoter
    886..951     +  CDS            3xFLAG: three tandem FLAG® epitope tags, followed by an enterokinase cleavage site
    955..979     +  protein_bind   attB1: mutant version of attB; recombination site for the Gateway® BP reaction BP Clonase™
    982..1923    +  CDS            ATG3: ATG3_HUMAN - Also known as APG3, APG3L. Experimental evidence at protein level: Swiss-Prot protein existence level 1. E2 conjugating enzyme required for the cytoplasm to vacuole transport (Cvt), autophagy, and mitochondrial homeostasis. Responsible for the E2-like covalent binding of phosphatidylethanolamine to the C- terminal Gly of ATG8-like proteins (GABARAP, GABARAPL1, GABARAPL2 or MAP1LC3A). The ATG12-ATG5 conjugate plays a role of an E3 and promotes the transfer of ATG8-like proteins from ATG3 to phosphatidylethanolamine (PE). This step is required for the membrane association of ATG8-li
   1928..1952    -  protein_bind   attB2: mutant version of attB; recombination site for the Gateway® BP reaction BP Clonase™
   1970..2592    +  polyA_signal   hGH poly(A) signal: human growth hormone polyadenylation signal
   2621..2950    +  promoter       SV40 promoter: SV40 enhancer and early promoter
   2993..3011    -  promoter       T7 promoter: promoter for bacteriophage T7 RNA polymerase
   3049..3065    -  protein_bind   lac operator: The lac repressor binds to the lac operator to inhibit transcription in E. coli. This inhibition can be relieved by adding lactose or isopropyl-β-D-thiogalactopyranoside (IPTG). lac repressor encoded by lacI
   3073..3103    -  promoter       lac promoter: promoter for the E. coli lac operon
   3118..3139    -  protein_bind   CAP binding site: CAP binding activates transcription in the presence of cAMP. E. coli catabolite activator protein
   3152..3244    -  CDS            lacI (fragment): lac repressor; lacI; The lac repressor binds to the lac operator to inhibit transcription in E. coli. This inhibition can be relieved by adding lactose or isopropyl-β-D-thiogalactopyranoside (IPTG).
   3427..4015    -  rep_origin     ori: high-copy-number ColE1/pMB1/pBR322/pUC origin of replication
   4186..5046    -  CDS            AmpR: β-lactamase; bla; confers resistance to ampicillin, carbenicillin, and related antibiotics
   5047..5151    -  promoter       AmpR promoter: bla
   5178..5606    +  rep_origin     f1 ori (sequence partly withheld): f1 bacteriophage origin of replication; arrow indicates direction of (+) strand synthesis
   5637..106     -  CDS            lacZα (fragment) (across the origin): LacZα fragment of β-galactosidase; lacZ fragment
