[The description below was written by a language model from this plasmid's Addgene catalogue record and pLannotate feature annotations shown in this document.]
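Description:
pCMV 3xFLAG-ATG3 1-13 KR is a mammalian expression plasmid built on the pCMV-tripleFLAG-Gateway backbone, carrying a mutant form of human ATG3, the E2-like conjugating enzyme that attaches ATG8-family proteins (LC3/GABARAP) to phosphatidylethanolamine during autophagy. It is maintained in E. coli through a high-copy ColE1/pUC-type origin and selected with ampicillin via the β-lactamase gene. An f1 phage origin is also present, along with remnants of cloning-vector sequence (lac promoter/operator, lacI and lacZα fragments, and a T7 promoter) that play no evident role in expression of the insert. No mammalian selection marker is annotated. An SV40 enhancer/early promoter lies downstream of the expression cassette, but the feature table shows no coding sequence driven by it.

The expression cassette consists of the CMV immediate early enhancer and promoter, followed by a backbone-encoded N-terminal 3xFLAG epitope tag with an enterokinase cleavage site, the ATG3 open reading frame, and the human growth hormone polyadenylation signal. The insert was introduced by Gateway recombination and is therefore flanked by attB1 and attB2 sites, with attB1 lying between the tag and the ATG3 coding sequence. In this variant the first thirteen lysine residues of ATG3 have been changed to arginine, which removes those side chains as potential acceptor sites for lysine-directed conjugation while conserving positive charge. The associated work concerns attachment of LC3/GABARAP proteins to other cellular proteins and its reversal by ATG4 proteases, so the construct fits use in transfected mammalian cells to test which ATG3 lysines are needed for such modification, with detection or pull-down through the FLAG tag.
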