Addgene plasmid #129299: pCMV 3xFLAG-ATG3 1-13 KR
Purpose: Expresses pCMV 3xFLAG-ATG3 1-13 KR (first thirteen lysines mutated to arginine) in mammalian cells
Depositing lab: Robin Ketteler. Depositing organization: University College London. Publication: Human ATG4 autophagy proteases counteract attachment of ubiquitin-like LC3/GABARAP proteins to other cellular proteins. Agrotis A, von Chamier L, Oliver H, Kiso K, Singh T, Ketteler R. J Biol Chem. 2019 Jul 17. pii: AC119.009977. doi: 10.1074/jbc.AC119.009977. PubMed 31315929.
Backbone
  Vector backbone: pCMV-tripleFLAG-Gateway
  Backbone size w/o insert (bp): 4711
  Vector type: Mammalian Expression
Growth in bacteria
  Bacterial resistance: Ampicillin, 100 μg/mL
  Growth temperature: 37°C
  Growth strain: DH5alpha
  Copy number: High Copy
Gene/Insert
  Gene/Insert name: Ubiquitin-like-conjugating enzyme ATG3
  Species: H. sapiens (human)
  Mutation: changed first 13 Lysine residues to Arginine
  Entrez Gene: ATG3 (a.k.a. APG3, APG3-LIKE, APG3L, PC3-96, hApg3)
  Promoter: CMV
  Tag / fusion protein: 3xFLAG (N terminal on backbone)
  Cloning method: Gateway Cloning
  Sequencing primers: 5′ CMVF_pCDNA3; 3′ hGH-PA-R
Terms and licenses: Academic/Nonprofit Terms; Industry Terms: Not Available to Industry
How to cite: pCMV 3xFLAG-ATG3 1-13 KR was a gift from Robin Ketteler (Addgene plasmid # 129299 ; http://n2t.net/addgene:129299 ; RRID:Addgene_129299)
